Addgene plasmid #143118: TFORF1455
Purpose: Lentiviral vector for overexpressing transcription factor ORFs with unique 24-bp barcodes. Barcodes facilitate identification of transcription factors in pooled screens.
Depositing lab: Feng Zhang. Depositing organization: Broad Institute. Publication: A transcription factor atlas of directed differentiation. Joung J, Ma S, Tay T, Geiger-Schuller KR, Kirchgatterer PC, Verdine VK, Guo B, Arias-Garcia MA, Allen WE, Singh A, Kuksenko O, Abudayyeh OO, Gootenberg JS, Fu Z, Macrae RK, Buenrostro JD, Regev A, Zhang F. Cell. 2023 Jan 5;186(1):209-229.e26. doi: 10.1016/j.cell.2022.11.026. PubMed 36608654.
Backbone
  Vector backbone: pLX_TRC317
  Backbone manufacturer: Broad Institute Genetic Perturbation Platform
  Backbone size w/o insert (bp): 8264
  Vector type: Mammalian Expression, Lentiviral
  Selectable markers: Puromycin
Growth in bacteria
  Bacterial resistance: Ampicillin, 100 μg/mL
  Growth temperature: 37°C
  Growth strain: NEB Stable
  Copy number: High Copy
Gene/Insert
  Gene/Insert name: TFEC
  Species: H. sapiens (human)
  Insert size (bp): 1145
  Entrez Gene: TFEC (a.k.a. TCFEC, TFE-C, TFEC-L, TFECL, bHLHe34, hTFEC-L)
  Promoter: EF1a
  Cloning method: Unknown
  Sequencing primers: 5′ GGGTGGAGACTGAAGTTAGGCCAG; 3′ CACATAGCGTAAAAGGAGCAACATAG
Terms and licenses: Academic/Nonprofit Terms; Industry Terms: Not Available to Industry
Depositor comments: NM_012252,XM_017011875,ENST00000265440 . The transcription factor ORF portion of this plasmid was synthesized by Genewiz. Please test multiple small colonies in case of plasmid recombination. To make this collection available in a timely manner, a portion of this collection was not fully sequenced by Addgene. If an Addgene verified full plasmid sequence is not available, please contact us prior to placing an order to request the full sequence.
How to cite: TFORF1455 was a gift from Feng Zhang (Addgene plasmid # 143118 ; http://n2t.net/addgene:143118 ; RRID:Addgene_143118)
