[The description below was written by a language model from this plasmid's Addgene catalogue record and pLannotate feature annotations shown in this document.]
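Description:
TFORF1455 is a third-generation, self-inactivating lentiviral expression plasmid built on the pLX_TRC317 backbone and carrying the human transcription factor TFEC as a barcoded open reading frame. It belongs to a large collection of transcription factor overexpression constructs in which each ORF is paired with a unique 24-bp barcode, so that individual factors can be identified by sequencing in pooled screens. In bacteria the plasmid is maintained by a high-copy ColE1/pUC-type origin with ampicillin resistance (AmpR), and it also carries an f1 origin and remnants of a lac/lacZα cloning region. The depositor notes that the plasmid may recombine, as lentiviral repeats sometimes do.

The viral portion begins with an RSV promoter fused to a truncated HIV-1 5' LTR, which drives Tat-independent transcription of the genomic RNA in packaging cells. It is followed by the Ψ packaging signal with a gag fragment, and by the RRE for Rev-dependent nuclear export. Within the provirus, an SV40 early promoter/origin region drives puromycin N-acetyltransferase for selection of transduced mammalian cells. Next comes a cPPT/CTS element, which aids nuclear import of the reverse-transcribed genome. The EF-1α promoter then drives constitutive expression of the TFEC coding sequence, a bHLH-type regulator that binds E-box elements and can act as a repressor or an activator. Downstream, a WPRE enhances transcript stability and expression, and the ΔU3 3' LTR inactivates the viral promoter after integration. An SV40 polyadenylation signal lies beyond this LTR. The barcode is not annotated as a feature, so the table does not show its position. A short U6 promoter fragment annotated between the ORF and the WPRE appears to be residual backbone sequence rather than a functional element. The annotated sequence of 9,409 nt matches the stated backbone plus insert.
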