Features (pLannotate 1.2.2; 31 found; start..end, strand, type, name):
      5..231     +  promoter       RSV promoter: Rous sarcoma virus enhancer/promoter
    232..412     +  LTR            5' LTR (truncated): truncated 5' long terminal repeat (LTR) from HIV-1
    459..584     +  misc_feature   HIV-1 Ψ: packaging signal of human immunodeficiency virus type 1
    568..931     +  CDS            HIV-1 gag (fragment): gag protein from human immunodeficiency virus 1; gag
   1077..1310    +  misc_feature   RRE: The Rev response element (RRE) of HIV-1 allows for Rev-dependent mRNA export from the nucleus to the cytoplasm.
   1687..1713    +  CDS            Rev (fragment): human immunodeficiency virus 1 (HIV-1) Rev protein; rev; enhances nuclear export of unspliced and incompletely spliced viral mRNAs
   1720..1743    +  promoter       SV40 promoter (fragment): SV40 early promoter
   1744..1815    +  promoter       SV40 promoter (fragment): SV40 enhancer and early promoter
   1839..1974    +  rep_origin     SV40 ori: SV40 origin of replication
   2020..2616    +  CDS            PuroR (fragment): puromycin N-acetyltransferase; pac from Streptomyces; confers resistance to puromycin
   2665..2782    +  misc_feature   cPPT/CTS: central polypurine tract and central termination sequence of HIV-1
   2847..2913    +  CDS            small t antigen (fragment): SV40 (simian virus 40) small t antigen
   2920..4098    +  promoter       EF-1α promoter: strong constitutive promoter for human elongation factor EF-1α
   4115..5155    +  CDS            TFEC: TFEC_HUMAN - Also known as BHLHE34, TCFEC, TFECL. Experimental evidence at protein level: Swiss-Prot protein existence level 1. Transcriptional regulator that acts as a repressor or an activator. Acts as a transcriptional repressor on minimal promoter containing element F (that includes an E-box sequence). Binds to element F in an E-box sequence-specific manner. Acts as a transcriptional transactivator on the proximal promoter region of the tartrate-resistant acid phosphatase (TRAP) E-box containing promoter (By similarity). Collaborates with MITF in target gene activation (By similarity). Act
   5171..5224    +  promoter       U6 promoter (fragment): RNA polymerase III promoter for human U6 snRNA
   5266..5854    +  misc_feature   WPRE: woodchuck hepatitis virus posttranscriptional regulatory element
   5905..5924    +  misc_feature   cPPT/CTS (fragment): central polypurine tract and central termination sequence of HIV-1
   5926..6159    +  LTR            3' LTR (ΔU3): self-inactivating 3' long terminal repeat (LTR) from HIV-1
   6237..6358    +  polyA_signal   SV40 poly(A) signal: SV40 polyadenylation signal
   6398..6533    +  rep_origin     SV40 ori: SV40 origin of replication
   6554..6572    -  promoter       T7 promoter: promoter for bacteriophage T7 RNA polymerase
   6580..6735    +  CDS            lacZα (fragment): LacZα fragment of β-galactosidase; lacZ fragment
   6740..7168    +  rep_origin     f1 ori (sequence partly withheld): f1 bacteriophage origin of replication; arrow indicates direction of (+) strand synthesis
   7221..7325    +  promoter       AmpR promoter: bla
   7326..8186    +  CDS            AmpR: β-lactamase; bla; confers resistance to ampicillin, carbenicillin, and related antibiotics
   8357..8945    +  rep_origin     ori: high-copy-number ColE1/pMB1/pBR322/pUC origin of replication
   9128..9220    +  CDS            lacI (fragment): lac repressor; lacI; The lac repressor binds to the lac operator to inhibit transcription in E. coli. This inhibition can be relieved by adding lactose or isopropyl-β-D-thiogalactopyranoside (IPTG).
   9233..9254    +  protein_bind   CAP binding site: CAP binding activates transcription in the presence of cAMP. E. coli catabolite activator protein
   9269..9299    +  promoter       lac promoter: promoter for the E. coli lac operon
   9307..9323    +  protein_bind   lac operator: The lac repressor binds to the lac operator to inhibit transcription in E. coli. This inhibition can be relieved by adding lactose or isopropyl-β-D-thiogalactopyranoside (IPTG). lac repressor encoded by lacI
   9368..9386    +  promoter       T3 promoter: promoter for bacteriophage T3 RNA polymerase
>Addgene plasmid #143118 | TFORF1455 | addgene full sequence | sequence record 397800 | Addgene NGS Result
TTAATGTAGTCTTATGCAATACTCTTGTAGTCTTGCAACATGGTAACGATGAGTTAGCAACATGCCTTAC
AAGGAGAGAAAAAGCACCGTGCATGCCGATTGGTGGAAGTAAGGTGGTACGATCGTGCCTTATTAGGAAG
GCAACAGACGGGTCTGACATGGATTGGACGAACCACTGAATTGCCGCATTGCAGAGATATTGTATTTAAG
TGCCTAGCTCGATACATAAACGGGTCTCTCTGGTTAGACCAGATCTGAGCCTGGGAGCTCTCTGGCTAAC
TAGGGAACCCACTGCTTAAGCCTCAATAAAGCTTGCCTTGAGTGCTTCAAGTAGTGTGTGCCCGTCTGTT
GTGTGACTCTGGTAACTAGAGATCCCTCAGACCCTTTTAGTCAGTGTGGAAAATCTCTAGCAGTGGCGCC
CGAACAGGGACTTGAAAGCGAAAGGGAAACCAGAGGAGCTCTCTCGACGCAGGACTCGGCTTGCTGAAGC
GCGCACGGCAAGAGGCGAGGGGCGGCGACTGGTGAGTACGCCAAAAATTTTGACTAGCGGAGGCTAGAAG
GAGAGAGATGGGTGCGAGAGCGTCAGTATTAAGCGGGGGAGAATTAGATCGCGATGGGAAAAAATTCGGT
TAAGGCCAGGGGGAAAGAAAAAATATAAATTAAAACATATAGTATGGGCAAGCAGGGAGCTAGAACGATT
CGCAGTTAATCCTGGCCTGTTAGAAACATCAGAAGGCTGTAGACAAATACTGGGACAGCTACAACCATCC
CTTCAGACAGGATCAGAAGAACTTAGATCATTATATAATACAGTAGCAACCCTCTATTGTGTGCATCAAA
GGATAGAGATAAAAGACACCAAGGAAGCTTTAGACAAGATAGAGGAAGAGCAAAACAAAAGTAAGACCAC
CGCACAGCAAGCGGCCGCTGATCTTCAGACCTGGAGGAGGAGATATGAGGGACAATTGGAGAAGTGAATT
ATATAAATATAAAGTAGTAAAAATTGAACCATTAGGAGTAGCACCCACCAAGGCAAAGAGAAGAGTGGTG
CAGAGAGAAAAAAGAGCAGTGGGAATAGGAGCTTTGTTCCTTGGGTTCTTGGGAGCAGCAGGAAGCACTA
TGGGCGCAGCGTCAATGACGCTGACGGTACAGGCCAGACAATTATTGTCTGGTATAGTGCAGCAGCAGAA
CAATTTGCTGAGGGCTATTGAGGCGCAACAGCATCTGTTGCAACTCACAGTCTGGGGCATCAAGCAGCTC
CAGGCAAGAATCCTGGCTGTGGAAAGATACCTAAAGGATCAACAGCTCCTGGGGATTTGGGGTTGCTCTG
GAAAACTCATTTGCACCACTGCTGTGCCTTGGAATGCTAGTTGGAGTAATAAATCTCTGGAACAGATTTG
GAATCACACGACCTGGATGGAGTGGGACAGAGAAATTAACAATTACACAAGCTTAATACACTCCTTAATT
GAAGAATCGCAAAACCAGCAAGAAAAGAATGAACAAGAATTATTGGAATTAGATAAATGGGCAAGTTTGT
GGAATTGGTTTAACATAACAAATTGGCTGTGGTATATAAAATTATTCATAATGATAGTAGGAGGCTTGGT
AGGTTTAAGAATAGTTTTTGCTGTACTTTCTATAGTGAATAGAGTTAGGCAGGGATATTCACCATTATCG
TTTCAGACCCACCTCCCAACCCCGAGGGGACCCATGCATTGCATCTCAATTAGTCAGCAACCAGGTGTGG
AAAGTCCCCAGGCTCCCCAGCAGGCAGAAGTATGCAAAGCATGCGTCTCAATTAGTCAGCAACCATAGTC
CCGCCCCTAACTCCGCCCATCCCGCCCCTAACTCCGCCCAGTTCCGCCCATTCTCCGCCCCATGGCTGAC
TAATTTTTTTTATTTATGCAGAGGCCGAGGCCGCCTCGGCCTCTGAGCTATTCCAGAAGTAGTGAGGAGG
CTTTTTTGGAGGCCTAGGCTTTTGCAAAAAGCTTTCTAGAGGTACCACCGGAGCTTACCATGACCGAGTA
CAAGCCCACGGTGCGCCTCGCCACCCGCGACGACGTCCCCAGGGCCGTACGCACCCTCGCCGCCGCGTTC
GCCGACTACCCCGCCACGCGCCACACCGTCGATCCGGACCGCCACATCGAGCGGGTCACCGAGCTGCAAG
AACTCTTCCTCACGCGCGTCGGGCTCGACATCGGCAAGGTGTGGGTCGCGGACGACGGCGCCGCCGTGGC
GGTCTGGACCACGCCGGAGAGCGTCGAAGCGGGGGCGGTGTTCGCCGAGATCGGCCCGCGCATGGCCGAG
TTGAGCGGTTCCCGGCTGGCCGCGCAGCAACAGATGGAAGGCCTCCTGGCGCCGCACCGGCCCAAGGAGC
CCGCGTGGTTCCTGGCCACCGTCGGCGTCTCGCCCGACCACCAGGGCAAGGGTCTGGGCAGCGCCGTCGT
GCTCCCCGGAGTGGAGGCGGCCGAGCGCGCCGGGGTGCCCGCCTTCCTGGAGACCTCCGCGCCCCGCAAC
CTCCCCTTCTACGAGCGGCTCGGCTTCACCGTCACCGCCGACGTCGAGGTGCCCGAAGGACCGCGCACCT
GGTGCATGACCCGCAAGCCCGGTGCCAGTTAACGAATTCTAGATCTTGAGACAAATGGCAGTATTCATCC
ACAATTTTAAAAGAAAAGGGGGGATTGGGGGGTACAGTGCAGGGGAAAGAATAGTAGACATAATAGCAAC
AGACATACAAACTAAAGAATTACAAAAACAAATTACAAAAATTCAAAATTTTCGGGTTTATTACAGGGAC
AGCAGAGATCCACTTTGGCGCCGGCTCGAGGCCTGCAGGTGCAAAGATGGATAAAGTTTTAAACAGAGAG
GAATCTTTGCAGCTAATGGACCTTCTAGGTCTTGAAAGGAGTGGGAATTGGCTCCGGTGCCCGTCAGTGG
GCAGAGCGCACATCGCCCACAGTCCCCGAGAAGTTGGGGGGAGGGGTCGGCAATTGAACCGGTGCCTAGA
GAAGGTGGCGCGGGGTAAACTGGGAAAGTGATGTCGTGTACTGGCTCCGCCTTTTTCCCGAGGGTGGGGG
AGAACCGTATATAAGTGCAGTAGTCGCCGTGAACGTTCTTTTTCGCAACGGGTTTGCCGCCAGAACACAG
GTAAGTGCCGTGTGTGGTTCCCGCGGGCCTGGCCTCTTTACGGGTTATGGCCCTTGCGTGCCTTGAATTA
CTTCCACCTGGCTGCAGTACGTGATTCTTGATCCCGAGCTTCGGGTTGGAAGTGGGTGGGAGAGTTCGAG
GCCTTGCGCTTAAGGAGCCCCTTCGCCTCGTGCTTGAGTTGAGGCCTGGCCTGGGCGCTGGGGCCGCCGC
GTGCGAATCTGGTGGCACCTTCGCGCCTGTCTCGCTGCTTTCGATAAGTCTCTAGCCATTTAAAATTTTT
GATGACCTGCTGCGACGCTTTTTTTCTGGCAAGATAGTCTTGTAAATGCGGGCCAAGATCTGCACACTGG
TATTTCGGTTTTTGGGGCCGCGGGCGGCGACGGGGCCCGTGCGTCCCAGCGCACATGTTCGGCGAGGCGG
GGCCTGCGAGCGCGGCCACCGAGAATCGGACGGGGGTAGTCTCAAGCTGGCCGGCCTGCTCTGGTGCCTG
GCCTCGCGCCGCCGTGTATCGCCCCGCCCTGGGCGGCAAGGCTGGCCCGGTCGGCACCAGTTGCGTGAGC
GGAAAGATGGCCGCTTCCCGGCCCTGCTGCAGGGAGCTCAAAATGGAGGACGCGGCGCTCGGGAGAGCGG
GCGGGTGAGTCACCCACACAAAGGAAAAGGGCCTTTCCGTCCTCAGCCGTCGCTTCATGTGACTCCACGG
AGTACCGGGCGCCGTCCAGGCACCTCGATTAGTTCTCGAGCTTTTGGAGTACGTCGTCTTTAGGTTGGGG
GGAGGGGTTTTATGCGATGGAGTTTCCCCACACTGAGTGGGTGGAGACTGAAGTTAGGCCAGCTTGGCAC
TTGATGTAATTCTCCTTGGAATTTGCCCTTTTTGAGTTTGGATCTTGGTTCATTCTCAAGCCTCAGACAG
TGGTTCAAAGTTTTTTTCTTCCATTTCAGGTGTCGTGAGGCTAGCACCGCCACCATGACCCTTGATCATC
AGATCATCAATCCAACTCTTAAATGGTCACAACCTGCAGTGCCAAGTGGTGGGCCTCTTGTGCAGCATGC
ACACACAACTCTGGACAGTGATGCTGGCCTCACAGAAAACCCACTCACCAAGTTACTAGCTATTGGGAAA
GAAGATGACAATGCACAATGGCATATGGAGGACGTTATTGAGGATATAATCGGTATGGAATCAAGTTTTA
AAGAGGAAGGAGCAGACTCTCCTCTGCTAATGCAAAGAACATTATCTGGAAGTATTTTGGATGTGTATAG
CGGTGAACAAGGAATTTCACCAATTAACATGGGGCTTACAAGTGCTTCTTGTCCAAGTAGTCTACCAATG
AAAAGAGAAATTACAGAAACTGACACTAGAGCTTTAGCAAAAGAGAGACAAAAAAAGGACAACCACAACC
TCATTGAAAGAAGAAGAAGGTATAATATTAATTACCGAATCAAGGAGCTTGGCACTCTTATTCCAAAGTC
TAATGATCCTGATATGCGCTGGAACAAAGGAACCATTCTAAAAGCATCAGTGGAGTACATCAAGTGGCTA
CAAAAAGAACAACAGAGAGCCCGAGAATTGGAACACAGACAGAAGAAATTAGAGCAGGCTAACAGGCGAC
TTCTACTTCGGATTCAGGAACTAGAAATTCAGGCTCGTACTCATGGTCTGCCAACCCTGGCTTCACTTGG
CACGGTTGATTTAGGTGCTCATGTCACCAAACAGCAGAGCCATCCTGAGCAGAATTCAGTAGACTATTGC
CAACAACTGACTGTGTCTCAGGGGCCAAGCCCTGAGCTCTGTGATCAAGCTATAGCCTTTTCTGATCCTT
TGTCATACTTCACAGATTTATCATTTAGTGCTGCATTGAAAGAGGAACAAAGATTGGATGGCATGCTATT
GGATGACACAATCTCTCCATTTGGAACAGATCCTCTGCTATCTGCCACTTCCCCTGCAGTTTCCAAAGAA
AGCAGTAGGAGAAGTAGCTTTAGCTCAGATGATGGTGATGAATTATAGTAATGAACTAGTCCGTAACTTG
AAAGTATTTCGATTTCTTGGCTTTATATATCTTGTGGAAAGGACGATGGGTTTGCATTTGTCGCCGACCT
ACGCGTTAAGTCGACAATCAACCTCTGGATTACAAAATTTGTGAAAGATTGACTGGTATTCTTAACTATG
TTGCTCCTTTTACGCTATGTGGATACGCTGCTTTAATGCCTTTGTATCATGCTATTGCTTCCCGTATGGC
TTTCATTTTCTCCTCCTTGTATAAATCCTGGTTGCTGTCTCTTTATGAGGAGTTGTGGCCCGTTGTCAGG
CAACGTGGCGTGGTGTGCACTGTGTTTGCTGACGCAACCCCCACTGGTTGGGGCATTGCCACCACCTGTC
AGCTCCTTTCCGGGACTTTCGCTTTCCCCCTCCCTATTGCCACGGCGGAACTCATCGCCGCCTGCCTTGC
CCGCTGCTGGACAGGGGCTCGGCTGTTGGGCACTGACAATTCCGTGGTGTTGTCGGGGAAATCATCGTCC
TTTCCTTGGCTGCTCGCCTGTGTTGCCACCTGGATTCTGCGCGGGACGTCCTTCTGCTACGTCCCTTCGG
CCCTCAATCCAGCGGACCTTCCTTCCCGCGGCCTGCTGCCGGCTCTGCGGCCTCTTCCGCGTCTTCGCCT
TCGCCCTCAGACGAGTCGGATCTCCCTTTGGGCCGCCTCCCCGCGTCGACTTTAAGACCAATGACTTACA
AGGCAGCTGTAGATCTTAGCCACTTTTTAAAAGAAAAGGGGGGACTGGAAGGGCTAATTCACTCCCAACG
AAGACAAGATCTGCTTTTTGCTTGTACTGGGTCTCTCTGGTTAGACCAGATCTGAGCCTGGGAGCTCTCT
GGCTAACTAGGGAACCCACTGCTTAAGCCTCAATAAAGCTTGCCTTGAGTGCTTCAAGTAGTGTGTGCCC
GTCTGTTGTGTGACTCTGGTAACTAGAGATCCCTCAGACCCTTTTAGTCAGTGTGGAAAATCTCTAGCAG
TACGTATAGTAGTTCATGTCATCTTATTATTCAGTATTTATAACTTGCAAAGAAATGAATATCAGAGAGT
GAGAGGAACTTGTTTATTGCAGCTTATAATGGTTACAAATAAAGCAATAGCATCACAAATTTCACAAATA
AAGCATTTTTTTCACTGCATTCTAGTTGTGGTTTGTCCAAACTCATCAATGTATCTTATCATGTCTGGCT
CTAGCTATCCCGCCCCTAACTCCGCCCATCCCGCCCCTAACTCCGCCCAGTTCCGCCCATTCTCCGCCCC
ATGGCTGACTAATTTTTTTTATTTATGCAGAGGCCGAGGCCGCCTCGGCCTCTGAGCTATTCCAGAAGTA
GTGAGGAGGCTTTTTTGGAGGCCTAGGGACGTACCCAATTCGCCCTATAGTGAGTCGTATTACGCGCGCT
CACTGGCCGTCGTTTTACAACGTCGTGACTGGGAAAACCCTGGCGTTACCCAACTTAATCGCCTTGCAGC
ACATCCCCCTTTCGCCAGCTGGCGTAATAGCGAAGAGGCCCGCACCGATCGCCCTTCCCAACAGTTGCGC
AGCCTGAATGGCGAATGGG
[124 nt withheld, positions 6740-6863]
C
[91 nt withheld, positions 6865-6955]
A
[49 nt withheld, positions 6957-7005]
CCTTTGACGTTGGAGTCCACGTTCTTT
[37 nt withheld, positions 7033-7069]
ACCCTATCTCGGTCTATTCTTTTGATTTATAAGGGATTTTGCCGATTTCGGCCTATTGGTTAAAAAATGA
GCTGATTTAACAAAAATTTAACGCGAATTTTAACAAAATATTAACGCTTACAATTTAGGTGGCACTTTTC
GGGGAAATGTGCGCGGAACCCCTATTTGTTTATTTTTCTAAATACATTCAAATATGTATCCGCTCATGAG
ACAATAACCCTGATAAATGCTTCAATAATATTGAAAAAGGAAGAGTATGAGTATTCAACATTTCCGTGTC
GCCCTTATTCCCTTTTTTGCGGCATTTTGCCTTCCTGTTTTTGCTCACCCAGAAACGCTGGTGAAAGTAA
AAGATGCTGAAGATCAGTTGGGTGCACGAGTGGGTTACATCGAACTGGATCTCAACAGCGGTAAGATCCT
TGAGAGTTTTCGCCCCGAAGAACGTTTTCCAATGATGAGCACTTTTAAAGTTCTGCTATGTGGCGCGGTA
TTATCCCGTATTGACGCCGGGCAAGAGCAACTCGGTCGCCGCATACACTATTCTCAGAATGACTTGGTTG
AGTACTCACCAGTCACAGAAAAGCATCTTACGGATGGCATGACAGTAAGAGAATTATGCAGTGCTGCCAT
AACCATGAGTGATAACACTGCGGCCAACTTACTTCTGACAACGATCGGAGGACCGAAGGAGCTAACCGCT
TTTTTGCACAACATGGGGGATCATGTAACTCGCCTTGATCGTTGGGAACCGGAGCTGAATGAAGCCATAC
CAAACGACGAGCGTGACACCACGATGCCTGTAGCAATGGCAACAACGTTGCGCAAACTATTAACTGGCGA
ACTACTTACTCTAGCTTCCCGGCAACAATTAATAGACTGGATGGAGGCGGATAAAGTTGCAGGACCACTT
CTGCGCTCGGCCCTTCCGGCTGGCTGGTTTATTGCTGATAAATCTGGAGCCGGTGAGCGTGGGTCTCGCG
GTATCATTGCAGCACTGGGGCCAGATGGTAAGCCCTCCCGTATCGTAGTTATCTACACGACGGGGAGTCA
GGCAACTATGGATGAACGAAATAGACAGATCGCTGAGATAGGTGCCTCACTGATTAAGCATTGGTAACTG
TCAGACCAAGTTTACTCATATATACTTTAGATTGATTTAAAACTTCATTTTTAATTTAAAAGGATCTAGG
TGAAGATCCTTTTTGATAATCTCATGACCAAAATCCCTTAACGTGAGTTTTCGTTCCACTGAGCGTCAGA
CCCCGTAGAAAAGATCAAAGGATCTTCTTGAGATCCTTTTTTTCTGCGCGTAATCTGCTGCTTGCAAACA
AAAAAACCACCGCTACCAGCGGTGGTTTGTTTGCCGGATCAAGAGCTACCAACTCTTTTTCCGAAGGTAA
CTGGCTTCAGCAGAGCGCAGATACCAAATACTGTTCTTCTAGTGTAGCCGTAGTTAGGCCACCACTTCAA
GAACTCTGTAGCACCGCCTACATACCTCGCTCTGCTAATCCTGTTACCAGTGGCTGCTGCCAGTGGCGAT
AAGTCGTGTCTTACCGGGTTGGACTCAAGACGATAGTTACCGGATAAGGCGCAGCGGTCGGGCTGAACGG
GGGGTTCGTGCACACAGCCCAGCTTGGAGCGAACGACCTACACCGAACTGAGATACCTACAGCGTGAGCT
ATGAGAAAGCGCCACGCTTCCCGAAGGGAGAAAGGCGGACAGGTATCCGGTAAGCGGCAGGGTCGGAACA
GGAGAGCGCACGAGGGAGCTTCCAGGGGGAAACGCCTGGTATCTTTATAGTCCTGTCGGGTTTCGCCACC
TCTGACTTGAGCGTCGATTTTTGTGATGCTCGTCAGGGGGGCGGAGCCTATGGAAAAACGCCAGCAACGC
GGCCTTTTTACGGTTCCTGGCCTTTTGCTGGCCTTTTGCTCACATGTTCTTTCCTGCGTTATCCCCTGAT
TCTGTGGATAACCGTATTACCGCCTTTGAGTGAGCTGATACCGCTCGCCGCAGCCGAACGACCGAGCGCA
GCGAGTCAGTGAGCGAGGAAGCGGAAGAGCGCCCAATACGCAAACCGCCTCTCCCCGCGCGTTGGCCGAT
TCATTAATGCAGCTGGCACGACAGGTTTCCCGACTGGAAAGCGGGCAGTGAGCGCAACGCAATTAATGTG
AGTTAGCTCACTCATTAGGCACCCCAGGCTTTACACTTTATGCTTCCGGCTCGTATGTTGTGTGGAATTG
TGAGCGGATAACAATTTCACACAGGAAACAGCTATGACCATGATTACGCCAAGCGCGCAATTAACCCTCA
CTAAAGGGAACAAAAGCTGGAGCTGCAAGC
