>Addgene plasmid #143118 | TFORF1455 | depositor partial sequence | sequence record 281492 | Insert
ACCGCCACCATGACCCTTGATCATCAGATCATCAATCCAACTCTTAAATGGTCACAACCTGCAGTGCCAA
GTGGTGGGCCTCTTGTGCAGCATGCACACACAACTCTGGACAGTGATGCTGGCCTCACAGAAAACCCACT
CACCAAGTTACTAGCTATTGGGAAAGAAGATGACAATGCACAATGGCATATGGAGGACGTTATTGAGGAT
ATAATCGGTATGGAATCAAGTTTTAAAGAGGAAGGAGCAGACTCTCCTCTGCTAATGCAAAGAACATTAT
CTGGAAGTATTTTGGATGTGTATAGCGGTGAACAAGGAATTTCACCAATTAACATGGGGCTTACAAGTGC
TTCTTGTCCAAGTAGTCTACCAATGAAAAGAGAAATTACAGAAACTGACACTAGAGCTTTAGCAAAAGAG
AGACAAAAAAAGGACAACCACAACCTCATTGAAAGAAGAAGAAGGTATAATATTAATTACCGAATCAAGG
AGCTTGGCACTCTTATTCCAAAGTCTAATGATCCTGATATGCGCTGGAACAAAGGAACCATTCTAAAAGC
ATCAGTGGAGTACATCAAGTGGCTACAAAAAGAACAACAGAGAGCCCGAGAATTGGAACACAGACAGAAG
AAATTAGAGCAGGCTAACAGGCGACTTCTACTTCGGATTCAGGAACTAGAAATTCAGGCTCGTACTCATG
GTCTGCCAACCCTGGCTTCACTTGGCACGGTTGATTTAGGTGCTCATGTCACCAAACAGCAGAGCCATCC
TGAGCAGAATTCAGTAGACTATTGCCAACAACTGACTGTGTCTCAGGGGCCAAGCCCTGAGCTCTGTGAT
CAAGCTATAGCCTTTTCTGATCCTTTGTCATACTTCACAGATTTATCATTTAGTGCTGCATTGAAAGAGG
AACAAAGATTGGATGGCATGCTATTGGATGACACAATCTCTCCATTTGGAACAGATCCTCTGCTATCTGC
CACTTCCCCTGCAGTTTCCAAAGAAAGCAGTAGGAGAAGTAGCTTTAGCTCAGATGATGGTGATGAATTA
TAGTAATGAACTAGTCCGTAACTTGAAAGTATTTCGATTTCTTGGCTTTATATATCTTGTGGAAAGGACG
ATGGGTTTGCATTTGTCGCCGACCT
