>Addgene plasmid #143118 | TFORF1455 | depositor partial sequence | sequence record 281493 | Barcode
TGGGTTTGCATTTGTCGCCGACCT
